>Addgene plasmid #179919 | pX459-sg-tdTomato166/892 | addgene full sequence | sequence record 358500 | Addgene NGS Result
GAGGGCCTATTTCCCATGATTCCTTCATATTTGCATATACGATACAAGGCTGTTAGAGAGATAATTGGAA
TTAATTTGACTGTAAACACAAAGATATTAGTACAAAATACGTGACGTAGAAAGTAATAATTTCTTGGGTA
GTTTGCAGTTTTAAAATTATGTTTTAAAATGGACTATCATATGCTTACCGTAACTTGAAAGTATTTCGAT
TTCTTGGCTTTATATATCTTGTGGAAAGGACGAAACACCGATGTCCCAGGCGAAGGGCAGGTTTTAGAGC
TAGAAATAGCAAGTTAAAATAAGGCTAGTCCGTTATCAACTTGAAAAAGTGGCACCGAGTCGGTGCTTTT
TTGTTTTAGAGCTAGAAATAGCAAGTTAAAATAAGGCTAGTCCGTTTTTAGCGCGTGCGCCAATTCTGCA
GACAAATGGCTCTAGAGGTACCCGTTACATAACTTACGGTAAATGGCCCGCCTGGCTGACCGCCCAACGA
CCCCCGCCCATTGACGTCAATAGTAACGCCAATAGGGACTTTCCATTGACGTCAATGGGTGGAGTATTTA
CGGTAAACTGCCCACTTGGCAGTACATCAAGTGTATCATATGCCAAGTACGCCCCCTATTGACGTCAATG
ACGGTAAATGGCCCGCCTGGCATTGTGCCCAGTACATGACCTTATGGGACTTTCCTACTTGGCAGTACAT
CTACGTATTAGTCATCGCTATTACCATGGTCGAGGTGAGCCCCACGTTCTGCTTCACTCTCCCCATCTCC
CCCCCCTCCCCACCCCCAATTTTGTATTTATTTATTTTTTAATTATTTTGTGCAGCGATGGGGGCGGGGG
GGGGGGGGGGGCGCGCGCCRGGGGGGGGGGGGGGGGGGGGGGGGSGGGGSGGGGSGRGGCGGRGRGGTGC
GGCGGCAGCCAATCAGAGCGGCGCGCTCCGAAAGTTTCCTTTTATGGCGAGGCGGCGGCGGCGGCGGCCC
TATAAAAAGCGAAGCGCGCGGCGGGCGGGAGTCGCTGCGCGCTGCCTTCGCCCCGTGCCCCGCTCCGCCG
CCGCCTCGCGCCGCCCGCCCCGGCTCTGACTGACCGCGTTACTCCCACAGGTGAGCGGGCGGGACGGCCC
TTCTCCTCCGGGCTGTAATTAGCTGAGCAAGAGGTAAGGGTTTAAGGGATGGTTGGTTGGTGGGGTATTA
ATGTTTAATTACCTGGAGCACCTGCCTGAAATCACTTTTTTTCAGGTTGGACCGGTGCCACCATGGACTA
TAAGGACCACGACGGAGACTACAAGGATCATGATATTGATTACAAAGACGATGACGATAAGATGGCCCCA
AAGAAGAAGCGGAAGGTCGGTATCCACGGAGTCCCAGCAGCCGACAAGAAGTACAGCATCGGCCTGGACA
TCGGCACCAACTCTGTGGGCTGGGCCGTGATCACCGACGAGTACAAGGTGCCCAGCAAGAAATTCAAGGT
GCTGGGCAACACCGACCGGCACAGCATCAAGAAGAACCTGATCGGAGCCCTGCTGTTCGACAGCGGCGAA
ACAGCCGAGGCCACCCGGCTGAAGAGAACCGCCAGAAGAAGATACACCAGACGGAAGAACCGGATCTGCT
ATCTGCAAGAGATCTTCAGCAACGAGATGGCCAAGGTGGACGACAGCTTCTTCCACAGACTGGAAGAGTC
CTTCCTGGTGGAAGAGGATAAGAAGCACGAGCGGCACCCCATCTTCGGCAACATCGTGGACGAGGTGGCC
TACCACGAGAAGTACCCCACCATCTACCACCTGAGAAAGAAACTGGTGGACAGCACCGACAAGGCCGACC
TGCGGCTGATCTATCTGGCCCTGGCCCACATGATCAAGTTCCGGGGCCACTTCCTGATCGAGGGCGACCT
GAACCCCGACAACAGCGACGTGGACAAGCTGTTCATCCAGCTGGTGCAGACCTACAACCAGCTGTTCGAG
GAAAACCCCATCAACGCCAGCGGCGTGGACGCCAAGGCCATCCTGTCTGCCAGACTGAGCAAGAGCAGAC
GGCTGGAAAATCTGATCGCCCAGCTGCCCGGCGAGAAGAAGAATGGCCTGTTCGGAAACCTGATTGCCCT
GAGCCTGGGCCTGACCCCCAACTTCAAGAGCAACTTCGACCTGGCCGAGGATGCCAAACTGCAGCTGAGC
AAGGACACCTACGACGACGACCTGGACAACCTGCTGGCCCAGATCGGCGACCAGTACGCCGACCTGTTTC
TGGCCGCCAAGAACCTGTCCGACGCCATCCTGCTGAGCGACATCCTGAGAGTGAACACCGAGATCACCAA
GGCCCCCCTGAGCGCCTCTATGATCAAGAGATACGACGAGCACCACCAGGACCTGACCCTGCTGAAAGCT
CTCGTGCGGCAGCAGCTGCCTGAGAAGTACAAAGAGATTTTCTTCGACCAGAGCAAGAACGGCTACGCCG
GCTACATTGACGGCGGAGCCAGCCAGGAAGAGTTCTACAAGTTCATCAAGCCCATCCTGGAAAAGATGGA
CGGCACCGAGGAACTGCTCGTGAAGCTGAACAGAGAGGACCTGCTGCGGAAGCAGCGGACCTTCGACAAC
GGCAGCATCCCCCACCAGATCCACCTGGGAGAGCTGCACGCCATTCTGCGGCGGCAGGAAGATTTTTACC
CATTCCTGAAGGACAACCGGGAAAAGATCGAGAAGATCCTGACCTTCCGCATCCCCTACTACGTGGGCCC
TCTGGCCAGGGGAAACAGCAGATTCGCCTGGATGACCAGAAAGAGCGAGGAAACCATCACCCCCTGGAAC
TTCGAGGAAGTGGTGGACAAGGGCGCTTCCGCCCAGAGCTTCATCGAGCGGATGACCAACTTCGATAAGA
ACCTGCCCAACGAGAAGGTGCTGCCCAAGCACAGCCTGCTGTACGAGTACTTCACCGTGTATAACGAGCT
GACCAAAGTGAAATACGTGACCGAGGGAATGAGAAAGCCCGCCTTCCTGAGCGGCGAGCAGAAAAAGGCC
ATCGTGGACCTGCTGTTCAAGACCAACCGGAAAGTGACCGTGAAGCAGCTGAAAGAGGACTACTTCAAGA
AAATCGAGTGCTTCGACTCCGTGGAAATCTCCGGCGTGGAAGATCGGTTCAACGCCTCCCTGGGCACATA
CCACGATCTGCTGAAAATTATCAAGGACAAGGACTTCCTGGACAATGAGGAAAACGAGGACATTCTGGAA
GATATCGTGCTGACCCTGACACTGTTTGAGGACAGAGAGATGATCGAGGAACGGCTGAAAACCTATGCCC
ACCTGTTCGACGACAAAGTGATGAAGCAGCTGAAGCGGCGGAGATACACCGGCTGGGGCAGGCTGAGCCG
GAAGCTGATCAACGGCATCCGGGACAAGCAGTCCGGCAAGACAATCCTGGATTTCCTGAAGTCCGACGGC
TTCGCCAACAGAAACTTCATGCAGCTGATCCACGACGACAGCCTGACCTTTAAAGAGGACATCCAGAAAG
CCCAGGTGTCCGGCCAGGGCGATAGCCTGCACGAGCACATTGCCAATCTGGCCGGCAGCCCCGCCATTAA
GAAGGGCATCCTGCAGACAGTGAAGGTGGTGGACGAGCTCGTGAAAGTGATGGGCCGGCACAAGCCCGAG
AACATCGTGATCGAAATGGCCAGAGAGAACCAGACCACCCAGAAGGGACAGAAGAACAGCCGCGAGAGAA
TGAAGCGGATCGAAGAGGGCATCAAAGAGCTGGGCAGCCAGATCCTGAAAGAACACCCCGTGGAAAACAC
CCAGCTGCAGAACGAGAAGCTGTACCTGTACTACCTGCAGAATGGGCGGGATATGTACGTGGACCAGGAA
CTGGACATCAACCGGCTGTCCGACTACGATGTGGACCATATCGTGCCTCAGAGCTTTCTGAAGGACGACT
CCATCGACAACAAGGTGCTGACCAGAAGCGACAAGAACCGGGGCAAGAGCGACAACGTGCCCTCCGAAGA
GGTCGTGAAGAAGATGAAGAACTACTGGCGGCAGCTGCTGAACGCCAAGCTGATTACCCAGAGAAAGTTC
GACAATCTGACCAAGGCCGAGAGAGGCGGCCTGAGCGAACTGGATAAGGCCGGCTTCATCAAGAGACAGC
TGGTGGAAACCCGGCAGATCACAAAGCACGTGGCACAGATCCTGGACTCCCGGATGAACACTAAGTACGA
CGAGAATGACAAGCTGATCCGGGAAGTGAAAGTGATCACCCTGAAGTCCAAGCTGGTGTCCGATTTCCGG
AAGGATTTCCAGTTTTACAAAGTGCGCGAGATCAACAACTACCACCACGCCCACGACGCCTACCTGAACG
CCGTCGTGGGAACCGCCCTGATCAAAAAGTACCCTAAGCTGGAAAGCGAGTTCGTGTACGGCGACTACAA
GGTGTACGACGTGCGGAAGATGATCGCCAAGAGCGAGCAGGAAATCGGCAAGGCTACCGCCAAGTACTTC
TTCTACAGCAACATCATGAACTTTTTCAAGACCGAGATTACCCTGGCCAACGGCGAGATCCGGAAGCGGC
CTCTGATCGAGACAAACGGCGAAACCGGGGAGATCGTGTGGGATAAGGGCCGGGATTTTGCCACCGTGCG
GAAAGTGCTGAGCATGCCCCAAGTGAATATCGTGAAAAAGACCGAGGTGCAGACAGGCGGCTTCAGCAAA
GAGTCTATCCTGCCCAAGAGGAACAGCGATAAGCTGATCGCCAGAAAGAAGGACTGGGACCCTAAGAAGT
ACGGCGGCTTCGACAGCCCCACCGTGGCCTATTCTGTGCTGGTGGTGGCCAAAGTGGAAAAGGGCAAGTC
CAAGAAACTGAAGAGTGTGAAAGAGCTGCTGGGGATCACCATCATGGAAAGAAGCAGCTTCGAGAAGAAT
CCCATCGACTTTCTGGAAGCCAAGGGCTACAAAGAAGTGAAAAAGGACCTGATCATCAAGCTGCCTAAGT
ACTCCCTGTTCGAGCTGGAAAACGGCCGGAAGAGAATGCTGGCCTCTGCCGGCGAACTGCAGAAGGGAAA
CGAACTGGCCCTGCCCTCCAAATATGTGAACTTCCTGTACCTGGCCAGCCACTATGAGAAGCTGAAGGGC
TCCCCCGAGGATAATGAGCAGAAACAGCTGTTTGTGGAACAGCACAAGCACTACCTGGACGAGATCATCG
AGCAGATCAGCGAGTTCTCCAAGAGAGTGATCCTGGCCGACGCTAATCTGGACAAAGTGCTGTCCGCCTA
CAACAAGCACCGGGATAAGCCCATCAGAGAGCAGGCCGAGAATATCATCCACCTGTTTACCCTGACCAAT
CTGGGAGCCCCTGCCGCCTTCAAGTACTTTGACACCACCATCGACCGGAAGAGGTACACCAGCACCAAAG
AGGTGCTGGACGCCACCCTGATCCACCAGAGCATCACCGGCCTGTACGAGACACGGATCGACCTGTCTCA
GCTGGGAGGCGACAAAAGGCCGGCGGCCACGAAAAAGGCCGGCCAGGCAAAAAAGAAAAAGGAATTCGGC
AGTGGAGAGGGCAGAGGAAGTCTGCTAACATGCGGTGACGTCGAGGAGAATCCTGGCCCAATGACCGAGT
ACAAGCCCACGGTGCGCCTCGCCACCCGCGACGACGTCCCCAGGGCCGTACGCACCCTCGCCGCCGCGTT
CGCCGACTACCCCGCCACGCGCCACACCGTCGATCCGGACCGCCACATCGAGCGGGTCACCGAGCTGCAA
GAACTCTTCCTCACGCGCGTCGGGCTCGACATCGGCAAGGTGTGGGTCGCGGACGACGGCGCCGCGGTGG
CGGTCTGGACCACGCCGGAGAGCGTCGAAGCGGGGGCGGTGTTCGCCGAGATCGGCCCGCGCATGGCCGA
GTTGAGCGGTTCCCGGCTGGCCGCGCAGCAACAGATGGAAGGCCTCCTGGCGCCGCACCGGCCCAAGGAG
CCCGCGTGGTTCCTGGCCACCGTCGGAGTCTCGCCCGACCACCAGGGCAAGGGTCTGGGCAGCGCCGTCG
TGCTCCCCGGAGTGGAGGCGGCCGAGCGCGCCGGGGTGCCCGCCTTCCTGGAGACCTCCGCGCCCCGCAA
CCTCCCCTTCTACGAGCGGCTCGGCTTCACCGTCACCGCCGACGTCGAGGTGCCCGAAGGACCGCGCACC
TGGTGCATGACCCGCAAGCCCGGTGCCTGAGAATTCTAACTAGAGCTCGCTGATCAGCCTCGACTGTGCC
TTCTAGTTGCCAGCCATCTGTTGTTTGCCCCTCCCCCGTGCCTTCCTTGACCCTGGAAGGTGCCACTCCC
ACTGTCCTTTCCTAATAAAATGAGGAAATTGCATCGCATTGTCTGAGTAGGTGTCATTCTATTCTGGGGG
GTGGGGTGGGGCAGGACAGCAAGGGGGAGGATTGGGAAGAGAATAGCAGGCATGCTGGGGAGCGGCCGCA
GGAACCCCTAGTGATGGAGTTGGCCACTCCCTCTCTGCGCGCTCGCTCGCTCACTGAGGCCGGGCGACCA
AAGGTCGCCCGACGCCCGGGCTTTGCCCGGGCGGCCTCAGTGAGCGAGCGAGCGCGCAGCTGCCTGCAGG
GGCGCCTGATGCGGTATTTTCTCCTTACGCATCTGTGCGGTATTTCACACCGCATA
[95 nt withheld, positions 6637-6731]
T
[46 nt withheld, positions 6733-6778]
C
[141 nt withheld, positions 6780-6920]
CCTTTGACGTTGGAGTCCACGTTCTTT
[37 nt withheld, positions 6948-6984]
ACTCTATCTCGGGCTATTCTTTTGATTTATAAGGGATTTTGCCGATTTCGGTCTATTGGTTAAAAAATGA
GCTGATTTAACAAAAATTTAACGCGAATTTTAACAAAATATTAACGTTTACAATTTTATGGTGCACTCTC
AGTACAATCTGCTCTGATGCCGCATAGTTAAGCCAGCCCCGACACCCGCCAACACCCGCTGACGCGCCCT
GACGGGCTTGTCTGCTCCCGGCATCCGCTTACAGACAAGCTGTGACCGTCTCCGGGAGCTGCATGTGTCA
GAGGTTTTCACCGTCATCACCGAAACGCGCGAGACGAAAGGGCCTCGTGATACGCCTATTTTTATAGGTT
AATGTCATGATAATAATGGTTTCTTAGACGTCAGGTGGCACTTTTCGGGGAAATGTGCGCGGAACCCCTA
TTTGTTTATTTTTCTAAATACATTCAAATATGTATCCGCTCATGAGACAATAACCCTGATAAATGCTTCA
ATAATATTGAAAAAGGAAGAGTATGAGTATTCAACATTTCCGTGTCGCCCTTATTCCCTTTTTTGCGGCA
TTTTGCCTTCCTGTTTTTGCTCACCCAGAAACGCTGGTGAAAGTAAAAGATGCTGAAGATCAGTTGGGTG
CACGAGTGGGTTACATCGAACTGGATCTCAACAGCGGTAAGATCCTTGAGAGTTTTCGCCCCGAAGAACG
TTTTCCAATGATGAGCACTTTTAAAGTTCTGCTATGTGGCGCGGTATTATCCCGTATTGACGCCGGGCAA
GAGCAACTCGGTCGCCGCATACACTATTCTCAGAATGACTTGGTTGAGTACTCACCAGTCACAGAAAAGC
ATCTTACGGATGGCATGACAGTAAGAGAATTATGCAGTGCTGCCATAACCATGAGTGATAACACTGCGGC
CAACTTACTTCTGACAACGATCGGAGGACCGAAGGAGCTAACCGCTTTTTTGCACAACATGGGGGATCAT
GTAACTCGCCTTGATCGTTGGGAACCGGAGCTGAATGAAGCCATACCAAACGACGAGCGTGACACCACGA
TGCCTGTAGCAATGGCAACAACGTTGCGCAAACTATTAACTGGCGAACTACTTACTCTAGCTTCCCGGCA
ACAATTAATAGACTGGATGGAGGCGGATAAAGTTGCAGGACCACTTCTGCGCTCGGCCCTTCCGGCTGGC
TGGTTTATTGCTGATAAATCTGGAGCCGGTGAGCGTGGAAGCCGCGGTATCATTGCAGCACTGGGGCCAG
ATGGTAAGCCCTCCCGTATCGTAGTTATCTACACGACGGGGAGTCAGGCAACTATGGATGAACGAAATAG
ACAGATCGCTGAGATAGGTGCCTCACTGATTAAGCATTGGTAACTGTCAGACCAAGTTTACTCATATATA
CTTTAGATTGATTTAAAACTTCATTTTTAATTTAAAAGGATCTAGGTGAAGATCCTTTTTGATAATCTCA
TGACCAAAATCCCTTAACGTGAGTTTTCGTTCCACTGAGCGTCAGACCCCGTAGAAAAGATCAAAGGATC
TTCTTGAGATCCTTTTTTTCTGCGCGTAATCTGCTGCTTGCAAACAAAAAAACCACCGCTACCAGCGGTG
GTTTGTTTGCCGGATCAAGAGCTACCAACTCTTTTTCCGAAGGTAACTGGCTTCAGCAGAGCGCAGATAC
CAAATACTGTTCTTCTAGTGTAGCCGTAGTTAGGCCACCACTTCAAGAACTCTGTAGCACCGCCTACATA
CCTCGCTCTGCTAATCCTGTTACCAGTGGCTGCTGCCAGTGGCGATAAGTCGTGTCTTACCGGGTTGGAC
TCAAGACGATAGTTACCGGATAAGGCGCAGCGGTCGGGCTGAACGGGGGGTTCGTGCACACAGCCCAGCT
TGGAGCGAACGACCTACACCGAACTGAGATACCTACAGCGTGAGCTATGAGAAAGCGCCACGCTTCCCGA
AGGGAGAAAGGCGGACAGGTATCCGGTAAGCGGCAGGGTCGGAACAGGAGAGCGCACGAGGGAGCTTCCA
GGGGGAAACGCCTGGTATCTTTATAGTCCTGTCGGGTTTCGCCACCTCTGACTTGAGCGTCGATTTTTGT
GATGCTCGTCAGGGGGGCGGAGCCTATGGAAAAACGCCAGCAACGCGGCCTTTTTACGGTTCCTGGCCTT
TTGCTGGCCTTTTGCTCACATGT
Features (pLannotate 1.2.2; 20 found; start..end, strand, type, name):
      1..241     +  promoter       U6 promoter: RNA polymerase III promoter for human U6 snRNA
    250..271     -  CDS            hmKeima-Red (fragment): humanized monomeric Keima-Red fluorescent protein mammalian codon-optimized
    271..346     +  misc_RNA       gRNA scaffold: guide RNA scaffold for the Streptococcus pyogenes CRISPR/Cas9 system
    353..396     +  misc_RNA       gRNA scaffold (fragment): guide RNA scaffold for the Streptococcus pyogenes CRISPR/Cas9 system
    443..728     +  enhancer       CMV enhancer: human cytomegalovirus immediate early enhancer; contains an 18-bp deletion relative to the standard CMV enhancer
    730..1007    +  promoter       chicken β-actin promoter: No description available
   1008..1235    +  intron         hybrid intron: hybrid between chicken β-actin (CBA) and minute virus of mice (MMV) introns (Gray et al., 2011)
   1373..2974    +  CDS            Cas9(N): N-terminal portion of Streptococcus pyogenes Cas9 (Zetsche et al., 2015)
   2975..5473    +  CDS            Cas9(C): C-terminal portion of Streptococcus pyogenes Cas9 (Zetsche et al., 2015)
   5474..5521    +  CDS            nucleoplasmin NLS: bipartite nuclear localization signal from nucleoplasmin
   5591..6190    +  CDS            PuroR (fragment): puromycin N-acetyltransferase; pac from Streptomyces; confers resistance to puromycin
   6224..6335    +  polyA_signal   bGH poly(A) signal: bovine growth hormone polyadenylation signal
   6440..6580    +  repeat_region  AAV2 ITR: inverted terminal repeat of adeno-associated virus serotype 2 inverted
   6585..6636    -  misc_feature   bom (fragment): basis of mobility region from pBR322
   6655..7110    +  rep_origin     f1 ori (sequence partly withheld): f1 bacteriophage origin of replication; arrow indicates direction of (+) strand synthesis
   7111..7160    -  misc_feature   bom (fragment): basis of mobility region from pBR322
   7262..7297    -  CDS            rop (fragment): Rop protein, which maintains plasmids at low copy number; rop
   7392..7496    +  promoter       AmpR promoter: bla
   7497..8357    +  CDS            AmpR: β-lactamase; bla; confers resistance to ampicillin, carbenicillin, and related antibiotics
   8528..9116    +  rep_origin     ori: high-copy-number ColE1/pMB1/pBR322/pUC origin of replication
