[The description below was written by a language model from this plasmid's Addgene catalogue record and pLannotate feature annotations shown in this document.]
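Description:
pX459-sg-tdTomato166/892 is a mammalian CRISPR expression plasmid built on the pX459 backbone. It delivers Streptococcus pyogenes Cas9, a puromycin selection marker and a single guide RNA from one 9.2 kb vector. It is propagated in E. coli as a high-copy plasmid through a ColE1/pUC-type origin with ampicillin resistance (β-lactamase under its own promoter). The backbone also carries an f1 phage origin and a single annotated AAV2 inverted terminal repeat, which is a backbone remnant and not a functional packaging arrangement.

The guide cassette consists of the human U6 RNA polymerase III promoter followed by a short spacer and the S. pyogenes gRNA scaffold. The spacer was inserted by one-step BbsI cloning, which destroyed both sites. According to the depositor, a G is added to guides that do not already start with one, to support U6 transcription, which fits the recorded 21 bp insert. The automated annotation labels the spacer region as a small fragment of a Keima-Red fluorescent protein. This is most likely a chance match to fluorescent protein sequence and not a real coding feature.

Cas9 is driven by a CMV enhancer/chicken β-actin promoter with a hybrid intron. The record lists an N-terminal 3×FLAG tag, and the annotation shows a nucleoplasmin nuclear localization signal at the C terminus. A 2A peptide links Cas9 to puromycin N-acetyltransferase, so both proteins come from one transcript, which ends at the bGH polyadenylation signal.

Because tdTomato is a tandem dimer, the one guide matches two sites, recorded as positions 166 and 892, so Cas9 cuts the reporter twice. The plasmid is intended for disrupting tdTomato in transfected mammalian cells, with puromycin enriching for cells that took it up.
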