Addgene plasmid #179919: pX459-sg-tdTomato166/892
Purpose: Double cutting Cas9 plasmid with puromycin resistance and a single guide RNA targeting tdTomato fluorescent protein sites 166 and 892.
Depositing lab: Indeever Madireddy & Johan Sosa. Depositing organization: BioCurious. Publication: Stably Integrating an Inducible CRISPR-Cas9 to Protect Against Viral Infections in Vitro. Madireddy I, Pierson Smela M. MicroPubl Biol. 2022 Jun 16;2022. doi: 10.17912/micropub.biology.000590. eCollection 2022. PubMed 35789697.
Backbone
  Vector backbone: pX459
  Backbone manufacturer: Dr. Feng Zhang Lab
  Vector type: Mammalian Expression, CRISPR
  Selectable markers: Puromycin
Growth in bacteria
  Bacterial resistance: Ampicillin, 100 μg/mL
  Growth temperature: 37°C
  Growth strain: DH5alpha
  Copy number: High Copy
Gene/Insert
  Gene/Insert name: tdTomato sgRNA (alt name: tandem dimer Tomato single guide RNA)
  gRNA/shRNA sequence: atgtcccaggcgaagggcag
  Species: Synthetic
  Insert size (bp): 21
  Promoter: U6
  Tag / fusion protein: 3XFLAG (N terminal on insert); 2A-Puro (C terminal on insert)
  Cloning method: Restriction Enzyme; 5′ cloning site BbsI (destroyed during cloning); 3′ cloning site BbsI (destroyed during cloning)
  Sequencing primers: 5′ GACTATCATATGCTTACCGT
Terms and licenses: Academic/Nonprofit Terms; Industry Terms: Not Available to Industry
Depositor comments: This plasmid was cloned with the one step BbsI restriction enzyme cloning method. Please note that gRNA sequences that do not start with a G, need a G added to the sequence before cloning for U6 promoter transcription.
How to cite: pX459-sg-tdTomato166/892 was a gift from Indeever Madireddy & Johan Sosa (Addgene plasmid # 179919 ; http://n2t.net/addgene:179919 ; RRID:Addgene_179919)
