>Addgene plasmid #179919 | pX459-sg-tdTomato166/892 | depositor partial sequence | sequence record 349576 | Sequencing of the U6 promoter region to determine successful guide RNA cloning.
TGACGTAGAAAGTAATAATTTCTTGGGTAGTTTGCAGTTTTAAAATTATGTTTTAAAATGGACTATCATA
TGCTTACCGTAACTTGAAAGTATTTCGATTTCTTGGCTTTATATATCTTGTGGAAAGGACGAAACACCGA
TGTCCCAGGCGAAGGGCAGGTTTTAGAGCTAGAAATAGCAAGTTAAAATAAGGCTAGTCCGTTATCAACT
TGAAAAAGTGGCACCGAGTCGGTGCTTTTTTGTTTTAGAGCTAGAAATAGCAAGTTAAAATAAGGCTAGT
CCGTTTTTAGCGCGTGCGCCAATTCTGCAGACAAATGGCTCTAGAGGTACCCGTTACATAACTTACGGTA
AATGGCCCGCCTGGCTGACCGCCCAACGACCCCCGCCCATTGACGTCAATAGTAACGCCAATAGGGACTT
TCCATTGACGTCAATGGGTGGAGTATTTACGGTAAACTGCCCACTTGGCAGTACATCAAGTGTATCATAT
GCCAAGTACGCCCCCTATTGACGTCAATGACGGTAAATGGCCCGCCTGGCATTGTGCCCAGTACATGACC
TTATGGGACTTTCCTACTTGGCAGTACATCTACGTATTAGTCATCGCTATTACCATGGTCGAGGTGAGCC
CCACGTTCTGCTTCACTCTCCCCATCTCCCCCCCCTCCCCACCCCCAATTTTGTATTTATTTATTTTTTA
ATTATTTTGTGCAGCGATGGGG
